>Addgene plasmid #232602 | pAS3-rab-3P::AI::Voltron | addgene full sequence | sequence record 461138 | Addgene NGS Result
GCTAACAACTTGGAAATGAAATAAGCTTGCATGCCTGCAGGCGAGTTTTGACTGGCTTTCAAAAACTGAG
TGATTACTAATTATTTTTGAAAAAATTAACAGTTGTGATATGATATTTAGACATTTTTGCAATATATAAT
TTGTTTGAAAAAAAAACATTTTTTAATGGTCTTCGAAGCTATAATAGTTTTTCGTAAAATTTTAAATAAA
ACAGCTGACAGATATCCACATTCAATAATTGAAAGTATGCAGTTCTCTTTTTTTTTGTCAAATAGAAAAA
AAGTAACAGATGGTCAGATATAATCTAGGTTAATCTGACTCTGGTCATCGATGAACTCATTTTCATCATA
ATCATTCTTCTTTCAAATGGTCTGTTCGGAATTCGAATATTCAATAAATGGATATCTTATTAGATGCTCC
GGATTTATTCCACCAAACTTCCAAGACGTAAGTTCAATTTAAACAAAATTACTATAGCTTGAAAAAATGA
GAAAAAACGAGCAGATAAAAAAATAACAGAAAAAATCCATAAAAATGACGAGGGTTCCGTGCGAAAATCG
TCATTGTTTTTGGCTTGCATCACACTTTTCCGCGAGTCAGCCACACTGTTTTATCGATTATTATTTTTCT
GATTTCAGAAACCGGAAACTTACAACTGAGATGCTTTCATTTTGATTTTTTTAAATTTAGTTTTGATTTC
AGCGATTTGTTTGAATATAATTATGCATGAGTTGGCTTTTGCATTTTTAGATAAATAAGTTCACATGCTC
GGACAAATTGTGTGGTTTAATCTGTGAAAGTTTTGAATCTTCTGTTTGAAAAAAAAAACATTTTTAATTT
GTATATACGAGTGAATTGGTTAGGCCCTGGTTACGTTTTCCAGCGAATTCATTCAAATTTCTTATTTTTT
CTATTTTTTCAATTAAATAATTTAGTTCTCTATCACATGTGTATGATCAAAATTTCATTCCTAATCGTAA
GCAAATTTAGGCTCATCCGTAGTATAATTTTGTTATGAAGGGCTTCACAGTAAAAGCTCAAACTCCAACA
TTTAGCAACTAGCAACCAACAAAAAACCAAAGAAATGTCAGTTTTGAAAAGTCGTTATTTCTTTGTCTTC
TCACAATTCACACATCATCTTCTCGTTTTCCTCCGTTTTTTTGTCGTGCTTCCTTCTTTTCTTTACACAT
TTTTCTAACCTTTTTTTAAGTCTATCCTCTCCTAATCCTTTGTACTCTCTAATCAGTTTTGCTGGTTGTG
CTGCACAATTTTTATCAGATTTATGCGCGAAACAAAAGCCTCTCGCGGAGAGCTCCGCCAAATCCGGTCT
TCTTTTTTCCTTGCCTATCGGATTTCACAAACATTCAGTTTGTCACTTGACGATGTGTTGGAGGCATTAC
TACTAGGAAGTGTTATTCATATTTTTTATTCGTTTCTTTTTGGTGACTAAACGAAATATTCCGAACGTTT
TCCTGATTTCAGGCGGCGGAAACGAAGAAGACCACGAATAATCAACAGGCTGCCATTGCATCCGCCAGAA
GTCGAGTGAGTTCTTTGAAAATCTTTATTAGAGTTATTTGTGACAATTTGCCACTTTTTTTTTAATGTTT
AATGAATCTGTAACGAAATTAATACCAAGGGTGTCCAACAGAACTATCTGAGCGGTTATTTAATTTTTAG
ATAGTATATTTCTTCCGATCGTAACATACATATTTTCAAGCATAGTACTGTGATTTAAGTTACAGTTTTC
CAATCAGTCTTGATTTTAATAAAAACTTTTCAACTGCAAAAATGCCTCTGAAGTATTTTTCTATATTTTT
ATAGTTGAATAATTTTTTGATTGGCACAAAGACCGCCGAGATATGAGCCGTTAAAGTAAAGCTGCATGGA
TTCAATATGGTTTGTATTTGATTGGAGTCACTTACATGGAAATATTTGTATTTAAATCTCATATTTTAAA
ACAAGACAAACACCAAATTAAATTTTTATTAATCTGAACATTTTTCAATCGATTTGGTAAACAAATTATT
AGATGTTTCCCTCAAAAATTGTAACAATTCCTAAATTGTGGCACTTATAATAACATCGTCCTGAATTCTC
AAAAAAAACCGAATGCTAAGAGAGATTTCGTTTAACTGGGACCTGTAACTGAATTTTCAAATATTGGCAG
TTTTTGATAAACTGGGAGGGAAATCAAAAACCAAAACTACAGTACCCCTCGTGTTATAATAAATTGTCAT
TCACTCCTTTTTTGTTCCCAACATTTGCTCCCATCTCCTGACGAGAAAGAACAATTTTATGAGCACGGGA
ACCCGTGGGCGTCCATCCGTTCCTCCTGTGCAATTTCAGCCCCCTTCCTCTACATTCTCTGTGTTCCCGT
TTTTATCGTTTTATGGGTATCGGGAACGGACAGATCGCTTCCATTTGCTTCTATTCCGTCCTCACAAGAC
GTCCCACTAACTGATTTTCTTCTGATTTCTTTTCACTGAAAATGGGAAAGAAAGAAAAAGACGATGAATC
GACGACTTCTTCTCAGGAGAAGGTGAAGAAGAAGGATAAGGAGAAAGTTCATCTAAGGCTGAAAGATAAA
GTAAAAAAACTTAGAAAATCTAAGTCGATTGCAGTATCTTCTCCAGCTGATTATATGACTTGTCAGTGTG
AACCATGCAAAAAAGTAGCTCTCGAGGTAATAATTTTTAAACTCAATACGTAGTTAAGTTTGAACTCCTT
TTAATTTACTTATCATCTAATTTACCGTCACAATAGTACTTCCATTAGCAATTATTTTAAAATTACATGC
ATAGCTTCAATGTTCGTTTTTTTGCGTTCTCATATCGTATGTTGTCTGCCTCTCGAATACTGACTGTCCG
ACTAGAATGTCCCGGTAGGATTACTGTACGGTCACTGGGAATAAACTGTTTCTGAAATCAATCTGAAATT
CCGTAGATCTTCTTGGTTCAATTTCTTATTCCTCAATCTTTGGACAACGTCACCTTCAGAGTCGTCGTTG
AGTATCCCATCATTAACTAGTCAATCTTTCTCTCTTTTTCATTTCCCCCAACTTTTCTGCATATTTTTTG
ACGACGACGACCTCGACGGCAACGAGAATACATTTATCTATTTTTTAGTATAGCATATATACATTTTCTA
CTTTTCTCTAACCCATTTCAGACGTATAGATTTTGGTTTTCGAATGCAACTTTGAGATTTTTCAAAGATC
TTCAGATGGGAGCAGTGGACTGTCTATTTGATATTCTTAAAATGTACTCTATAAAAGATGAAACTGTAAT
GACCAATTCCCTACATAAATATTTTTAACTAATTGGTCGGATATTTGGGGATCAGAGAAGTACTTGTTTT
TGCGATATTAATAATGATATATTTTTCTAGTAAAAAAATGTTAAGCGATTTGTGAATAATTAAGTTGGCT
TGAAAAAGATTTTTTGATAGCTATGTATTTTGTTAATTTAAATCAGATTTTAAAACTTTATTATTGACTA
TTTATATATATTATATATTATATATTTTCATGGTTTAATCAAAATCTATTAAATTATTTCTAAGATCTCT
AAATATCGAATTCTCTAAAAAGCTTCATCAACAAAAGCATTTCAATTATCTAACACAATGAGAATAATTC
AAGAACTGAAATAGAAAGAAATCTAGAAAAAAAAGAGAGTGAGGTGCCCTATTAAATCGGTGCTCTCCTC
TCTAACAGAAGCGCCTACACGCACCCAAGAGAGCTCTTTTTCTTTCTTTTTTCGGAGCACACATACACGC
ATACACTCCTCAGAAGTGTATAGAGAAAATGGGAGAAGAAGCGAAAGAAGACGAAGAAGCGGTTGTGATG
TATGCATCGGGCGTTTCTATCCCTCTCCGTGAGCAACGAGCTAGTCAACCCATCGATCCATTTTTGTGAG
CACACACAGAGAGAGACTCAAACACACTCACAGCTTCACACTGAGCTCCAAGAGCTCTGTAGAGAGAAGC
CAGAGTATGCTTTCCTCGATTTTCCTAACGTCTTCTTCTTCTGCTTTTTTCTTTTTCCCAACGAGTTGTA
GTCCACTAACTTCAATTTTTCCTCCAGAGAAAGAGTTTTAGAGAGACAGCTGATAAATACACTAGAGAAA
TAAAAAGAATGATAAAAATTTGCTATTTTAATCAGTTCCCTCTCGTTTCTCTAAGTTTTGTTGTTGGGTT
GGGAAATTAAAATTGGAAAATGGAAATAACGTTTTTTTCTGTCTAATCTTGAATTCTCCAGACATTTCTT
ATTTCCTTTTTTGTTGCAAGTTTTTCTTCCTTCTCTAATTTTTAATCAAAGATATCTCGCTATGAACTTT
GAATTTTTGATATTTTGATTCTATAAATACATAAAGTAATCTAAATGCTCTTTTAAAATAAATCTACAGT
AGCCCTATTTTCAGGGATCCCCGGGATTGGCCAAAGGACCCAAAGGTATGTTTCGAATGATACTAACATA
ACATAGAACATTTTCAGGAGGACCCTTGGAGGGTACCGAGCTCAGAAAAAATGGCTGACGTGGAAACCGA
GACCGGCATGATTGCACAGTGGATTGTCTTTGCTATTATGGCTGCTGCTGCTATTGCTTTTGGAGTGGCT
GTGCACTTTCGGCCTTCAGAGCTGAAGAGCGCATACTATATCAACATTGCCATCTGCACTATCGCCGCTA
CCGCTTACTATGCAATGGCCGTGAACTACCAGGACCTGACAATGAATGGTGAAAGGCAGGTGGTCTACGC
AAGATATATTAACTGGGTGCTGACCACACCACTGCTCCTGCTCGATCTCATCGTCATGACCAAGATGGGC
GGAGTGATGATTTCTTGGGTCATCGGCGCAGACATTTTCATGATCGTGTTTGGTATTCTGGGCGCCTTCG
AGGATGAACACAAGTTCAAATGGGTGTACTTTATCGCTGGATGTGTGATGCAGGCAGTCCTGACATACGG
GATGTATAACGCCACTTGGAAAGACGATCTGAAGAAAAGCCCCGAGTACCATAGCTCCTATGTCAGTCTG
CTCGTCTTCCTGTCAATCCTCTGGGTGTTTTATCCTGTCGTGTGGGCTTTCGGGTCTGGTAGTGGCGTGC
TGTCCGTCGACAATGAGGCCATTCTCATGGGAATCCTGGATGTGCTCGCTAAGCCACTGTTTGGAATGGG
GTGCCTCATTGCCCATGAGACTATCTTCAAGATCGGTACTGGCTTTCCATTCGACCCCCATTATGTGGAA
GTCCTGGGCGAGCGCATGCACTACGTCGATGTTGGTCCGCGCGATGGCACCCCTGTGCTGTTCCTGCACG
GTAACCCGACCTCCTCCTACGTGTGGCGCAACATCATCCCGCATGTTGCACCGACCCATCGCTGCATTGC
TCCAGACCTGATCGGTATGGGCAAATCCGACAAACCAGACCTGGGTTATTTCTTCGACGACCACGTCCGC
TTCATGGATGCCTTCATCGAAGCCCTGGGTCTGGAAGAGGTCGTCCTGGTCATTCACGACTGGGGCTCCG
CTCTGGGTTTCCACTGGGCCAAGCGCAATCCAGAGCGCGTCAAAGGTATTGCATTTATGGAGTTCATCCG
CCCTATCCCGACCTGGGACGAATGGCCAGAATTTGCCCGCGAGACCTTCCAGGCCTTCCGCACCACCGAC
GTCGGCCGCAAGCTGATCATCGATCAGAACGTTTTTATCGAGGGTACGCTGCCGATGGGTGTCGTCCGCC
CGCTGACTGAAGTCGAGATGGACCATTACCGCGAGCCGTTCCTGAATCCTGTTGACCGCGAGCCACTGTG
GCGCTTCCCAAACGAGCTGCCAATCGCCGGTGAGCCAGCGAACATCGTCGCGCTGGTCGAAGAATACATG
GACTGGCTGCACCAGTCCCCTGTCCCGAAGCTGCTGTTCTGGGGCACCCCAGGCGTTCTGATCCCACCGG
CCGAAGCCGCTCGCCTGGCCAAAAGCCTGCCTAACTGCAAGGCTGTGGACATCGGCCCGGGTCTGAATCT
GCTGCAAGAAGACAACCCGGACCTGATCGGCAGCGAGATCGCGCGCTGGCTGTCGACGCTCGAGATTTCC
GGCGAGCCAACCACTAAGAGCAGGATCACCAGCGAGGGCGAGTACATCCCCCTGGACCAGATCGACATCA
ACGTGTTCTGCTACGAGAACGAGGTGTAAGCGCCGGTCGCTACCATTACCAACTTGTCTGGTGTCAAAAA
TAATAGGGGCCGCTGTCATCAGAGTAAGTTTAAACTGAGTTCTACTAACTAACGAGTAATATTTAAATTT
TCAGCATCTCGCGCCCGTGCCTCTGACTTCTAAGTCCAATTACTCTTCAACATCCCTACATGCTCTTTCT
CCCTGTGCTCCCACCCCCTATTTTTGTTATTATCAAAAAACTTCTCTTAATTTCTTTGTTTTTTAGCTTC
TTTTAAGTCACCTCTAACAATGAAATTGTGTAGATTCAAAAATAGAATTAATTCGTAATAAAAAGTCGAA
AAAAATTGTGCTCCCTCCCCCCATTAATAATAATTCTATCCCAAAATCTACACAATGTTCTGTGTACACT
TCTTATGTTTTTTACTTCTGATAAATTTTTTTGAAACATCATAGAAAAAACCGCACACAAAATACCTTAT
CATATGTTACGTTTCAGTTTATGACCGCAATTTTTATTTCTTCGCACGTCTGGGCCTCTCATGACGTCAA
ATCATGCTCATCGTGAAAAAGTTTTGGAGTATTTTTGGAATTTTTCAATCAAGTGAAAGTTTATGAAATT
AATTTTCCTGCTTTTGCTTTTTGGGGTTTCCCCTATTGTTTGTCAAGATTTCGAGGACGGCGTTTTTCTT
GCTAAAATCACAAGTATTGATGAGCACGATGCAAGAAAGATCGGAAGAAGGTTTGGGTTTGAGGCTCAGT
GGAAGGTGAGTAGAAGTTGATAATTTGAAAGTGGAGTAGTGTCTATGGGGTTTTTGCCTTAAATGACAGA
ATACATTCCCAATATACCAAACATAACTGTTTCCTACTAGTCGGCCGTACGGGCCCTTTCGTCTCGCGCG
TTTCGGTGATGACGGTGAAAACCTCTGACACATGCAGCTCCCGGAGACGGTCACAGCTTGTCTGTAAGCG
GATGCCGGGAGCAGACAAGCCCGTCAGGGCGCGTCAGCGGGTGTTGGCGGGTGTCGGGGCTGGCTTAACT
ATGCGGCATCAGAGCAGATTGTACTGAGAGTGCACCATATGCGGTGTGAAATACCGCACAGATGCGTAAG
GAGAAAATACCGCATCAGGCGGCCTTAAGGGCCTCGTGATACGCCTATTTTTATAGGTTAATGTCATGAT
AATAATGGTTTCTTAGACGTCAGGTGGCACTTTTCGGGGAAATGTGCGCGGAACCCCTATTTGTTTATTT
TTCTAAATACATTCAAATATGTATCCGCTCATGAGACAATAACCCTGATAAATGCTTCAATAATATTGAA
AAAGGAAGAGTATGAGTATTCAACATTTCCGTGTCGCCCTTATTCCCTTTTTTGCGGCATTTTGCCTTCC
TGTTTTTGCTCACCCAGAAACGCTGGTGAAAGTAAAAGATGCTGAAGATCAGTTGGGTGCACGAGTGGGT
TACATCGAACTGGATCTCAACAGCGGTAAGATCCTTGAGAGTTTTCGCCCCGAAGAACGTTTTCCAATGA
TGAGCACTTTTAAAGTTCTGCTATGTGGCGCGGTATTATCCCGTATTGACGCCGGGCAAGAGCAACTCGG
TCGCCGCATACACTATTCTCAGAATGACTTGGTTGAGTACTCACCAGTCACAGAAAAGCATCTTACGGAT
GGCATGACAGTAAGAGAATTATGCAGTGCTGCCATAACCATGAGTGATAACACTGCGGCCAACTTACTTC
TGACAACGATCGGAGGACCGAAGGAGCTAACCGCTTTTTTGCACAACATGGGGGATCATGTAACTCGCCT
TGATCGTTGGGAACCGGAGCTGAATGAAGCCATACCAAACGACGAGCGTGACACCACGATGCCTGTAGCA
ATGGCAACAACGTTGCGCAAACTATTAACTGGCGAACTACTTACTCTAGCTTCCCGGCAACAATTAATAG
ACTGGATGGAGGCGGATAAAGTTGCAGGACCACTTCTGCGCTCGGCCCTTCCGGCTGGCTGGTTTATTGC
TGATAAATCTGGAGCCGGTGAGCGTGGGTCTCGCGGTATCATTGCAGCACTGGGGCCAGATGGTAAGCCC
TCCCGTATCGTAGTTATCTACACGACGGGGAGTCAGGCAACTATGGATGAACGAAATAGACAGATCGCTG
AGATAGGTGCCTCACTGATTAAGCATTGGTAACTGTCAGACCAAGTTTACTCATATATACTTTAGATTGA
TTTAAAACTTCATTTTTAATTTAAAAGGATCTAGGTGAAGATCCTTTTTGATAATCTCATGACCAAAATC
CCTTAACGTGAGTTTTCGTTCCACTGAGCGTCAGACCCCGTAGAAAAGATCAAAGGATCTTCTTGAGATC
CTTTTTTTCTGCGCGTAATCTGCTGCTTGCAAACAAAAAAACCACCGCTACCAGCGGTGGTTTGTTTGCC
GGATCAAGAGCTACCAACTCTTTTTCCGAAGGTAACTGGCTTCAGCAGAGCGCAGATACCAAATACTGTT
CTTCTAGTGTAGCCGTAGTTAGGCCACCACTTCAAGAACTCTGTAGCACCGCCTACATACCTCGCTCTGC
TAATCCTGTTACCAGTGGCTGCTGCCAGTGGCGATAAGTCGTGTCTTACCGGGTTGGACTCAAGACGATA
GTTACCGGATAAGGCGCAGCGGTCGGGCTGAACGGGGGGTTCGTGCACACAGCCCAGCTTGGAGCGAACG
ACCTACACCGAACTGAGATACCTACAGCGTGAGCTATGAGAAAGCGCCACGCTTCCCGAAGGGAGAAAGG
CGGACAGGTATCCGGTAAGCGGCAGGGTCGGAACAGGAGAGCGCACGAGGGAGCTTCCAGGGGGAAACGC
CTGGTATCTTTATAGTCCTGTCGGGTTTCGCCACCTCTGACTTGAGCGTCGATTTTTGTGATGCTCGTCA
GGGGGGCGGAGCCTATGGAAAAACGCCAGCAACGCGGCCTTTTTACGGTTCCTGGCCTTTTGCTGGCCTT
TTGCTCACATGTTCTTTCCTGCGTTATCCCCTGATTCTGTGGATAACCGTATTACCGCCTTTGAGTGAGC
TGATACCGCTCGCCGCAGCCGAACGACCGAGCGCAGCGAGTCAGTGAGCGAGGAAGCGGAAGAGCGCCCA
ATACGCAAACCGCCTCTCCCCGCGCGTTGGCCGATTCATTAATGCAGCTGGCACGACAGGTTTCCCGACT
GGAAAGCGGGCAGTGAGCGCAACGCAATTAATGTGAGTTAGCTCACTCATTAGGCACCCCAGGCTTTACA
CTTTATGCTTCCGGCTCGTATGTTGTGTGGAATTGTGAGCGGATAACAATTTCACACAGGAAACAGCTAT
GACCATGATTACGCCAAGCTGTAAGTTTAAACATGATCTTACTAACTAACTATTCTCATTTAAATTTTCA
GAGCTTAAAAATGGCTGAAATCACTCACAACGATGGATAC
Features (pLannotate 1.2.2; 13 found; start..end, strand, type, name):
     23..41      -  misc_feature   MCS (fragment): pUC18/19 multiple cloning site
   5212..6093    +  CDS            HaloTag®: modified bacterial dehalogenase that forms covalent bonds with chloroalkane derivatives
   6106..6165    +  CDS            KCNJ2 (fragment): KCNJ2_HUMAN - Also known as IRK1. Experimental evidence at protein level: Swiss-Prot protein existence level 1. Probably participates in establishing action potential waveform and excitability of neuronal and muscle tissues. Inward rectifier potassium channels are characterized by a greater tendency to allow potassium to flow into the cell rather than out of it. Their voltage dependence is regulated by the concentration of extracellular potassium; as external potassium is raised, the voltage range of the channel opening shifts to more positive voltages. The inward rectification is mainly due t
   6783..6935    +  CDS            aex-5 (fragment): AEX5_CAEEL - Also known as kpc-3 From Caenorhabditis elegans.
   7063..7098    +  CDS            rop (fragment): Rop protein, which maintains plasmids at low copy number; rop
   7200..7299    +  misc_feature   bom (fragment): basis of mobility region from pBR322
   7397..7501    +  promoter       AmpR promoter: bla
   7502..8362    +  CDS            AmpR: β-lactamase; bla; confers resistance to ampicillin, carbenicillin, and related antibiotics
   8533..9121    +  rep_origin     ori: high-copy-number ColE1/pMB1/pBR322/pUC origin of replication
   9304..9396    +  CDS            lacI (fragment): lac repressor; lacI; The lac repressor binds to the lac operator to inhibit transcription in E. coli. This inhibition can be relieved by adding lactose or isopropyl-β-D-thiogalactopyranoside (IPTG).
   9409..9430    +  protein_bind   CAP binding site: CAP binding activates transcription in the presence of cAMP. E. coli catabolite activator protein
   9445..9475    +  promoter       lac promoter: promoter for the E. coli lac operon
   9483..9499    +  protein_bind   lac operator: The lac repressor binds to the lac operator to inhibit transcription in E. coli. This inhibition can be relieved by adding lactose or isopropyl-β-D-thiogalactopyranoside (IPTG). lac repressor encoded by lacI
