[The description below was written by a language model from this plasmid's Addgene catalogue record and pLannotate feature annotations shown in this document.]
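Description:
pAS3-rab-3P::AI::Voltron is a 9.6 kb worm expression plasmid built on the pAS3 backbone for pan-neuronal expression of the voltage sensor Voltron in Caenorhabditis elegans. It is propagated in E. coli as a high-copy plasmid through a ColE1/pUC-type origin and selected with ampicillin via the β-lactamase gene and its native promoter. The remaining bacterial elements detected are typical pUC/pBR322-derived remnants with no role in the worm: a fragment of the pUC multiple cloning site, the lac promoter, operator and CAP site, and short lacI, rop and bom fragments.

According to the catalogue entry, the synthetic Voltron coding sequence is driven by the rab-3 promoter, which is active broadly across neurons, and is terminated by the unc-54 3' UTR, a standard element for transgene expression in worms. Neither of these regulatory regions is annotated in the automated feature table, which leaves roughly the first 5 kb of the sequence uncalled, so the promoter and the front part of the sensor presumably lie there. What the table does identify is a complete HaloTag coding sequence followed by a short fragment matching the human potassium channel KCNJ2 (Kir2.1). This fits the design of Voltron, a chemigenetic indicator in which a voltage-sensitive domain is fused to HaloTag. The tag covalently captures a chloroalkane-linked fluorescent dye, and short Kir2.1-derived motifs are commonly added to such sensors to improve membrane trafficking. The "AI" in the name is not defined in the record, and the short aex-5 match downstream of the coding region may simply reflect C. elegans genomic sequence. The plasmid is used to generate transgenic worms for optical recording of neuronal membrane potential, in the context of a strain for studying signal propagation.
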