Addgene plasmid #232602: pAS3-rab-3P::AI::Voltron
Purpose: Pan-neuronal expression of voltage sensor 'Voltron', regulated by rab-3 promoter and unc-54 3' UTR
Depositing lab: Andrew Leifer. Depositing organization: Princeton University. Publication: TWISP: a transgenic worm for interrogating signal propagation in Caenorhabditis elegans. Sharma AK, Randi F, Kumar S, Dvali S, Leifer AM. Genetics. 2024 Jul 8;227(3):iyae077. doi: 10.1093/genetics/iyae077. PubMed 38733622.
Backbone
  Vector backbone: pAS3
  Backbone manufacturer: Anuj Sharma
  Vector type: Worm Expression
Growth in bacteria
  Bacterial resistance: Ampicillin, 100 μg/mL
  Growth temperature: 37°C
  Growth strain: DH5alpha
  Copy number: High Copy
Gene/Insert
  Gene/Insert name: Voltron
  Species: Synthetic
  Mutation: N/A
  Cloning method: Ligation Independent Cloning
Terms and licenses: Academic/Nonprofit Terms; Industry Terms: Not Available to Industry
How to cite: pAS3-rab-3P::AI::Voltron was a gift from Andrew Leifer (Addgene plasmid # 232602 ; http://n2t.net/addgene:232602 ; RRID:Addgene_232602)
